>Addgene plasmid #13534 | pTK204 | depositor full sequence | sequence record 7660 | Author sequence
AGCTTATGGCCCAACAATCACCCTATTCAGCAGCGATGGCAGAACAGCGTCACCAGGAGTGGTTACGTTT
TGTCGACCTGCTTAAGAATGCCTACCAAAACGATCTCCATTTACCGTTGTTAAACCTGATGCTGACGCCA
GATGAGCGCGAAGCGTTGGGGACTCGCGTGCGTATTGTCGAAGAGCTGTTGCGCGGCGAAATGAGCCAGC
GTGAGTTAAAAAATGAACTCGGCGCAGGCATCGCGACGATTACGCGTGGATCTAACAGCCTGAAAGCCGC
GCCCGTCGAGCTGCGCCAGTGGCTGGAAGAGGTGTTGCTGAAAAGCGATTGAAAGCTTGATCCGGCTGCT
AACAAAGCCCGAAAGGAAGCTGAGTTGGCTGCTGCCACCGCTGAGCAATAACTAGCATAACCCCTTGGGG
CCTCTAAACGGGTCTTGAGGGGTTTTTTGCTGAAAGGAGGAACTATATCCGGATCTGGCGTAATAGCGAA
GAGGCCCGCACCGATCGCCCTTCCCAACAGTTGCGCAGCCTGAATGGCGAATGGG
[124 nt withheld, positions 546-669]
C
[56 nt withheld, positions 671-726]
AGCTTTACGGCACCTCGACCG
[64 nt withheld, positions 748-811]
CCTTTGACGTTGGAGTCCACGTTCTTT
[37 nt withheld, positions 839-875]
ACCCTATCGCGGTCTATTCTTTTGATTTATAAGGGATTTTGCCGATTTCGGCCTATTGGTTAAAAAATGA
GCTGATTTAACAAATATTTAACGCGAATTTTAACAAAATATTAACGTTTACAATTTCGCCTGATGCGGTA
TTTTCTCCTTACGCATCTGTGCGGTATTTCACACCGCATACAGGTGGCACTTTTCGGGGAAATGTGCGCG
GAACCCCTATTTGTTTATTTTTCTAAATACATTCAAATATGTATCCGCTCATGAGACAATAACCCTGATA
AATGCTTCAATAATATTGAAAAAGGAAGAGTATGAGTATTCAACATTTCCGTGTCGCCCTTATTCCCTTT
TTTGCGGCATTTTGCCTTCCTGTTTTTGCTCACCCAGAAACGCTGGTGAAAGTAAAAGATGCTGAAGATC
AGTTGGGTGCACGAGTGGGTTACATCGAACTGGATCTCAACAGCGGTAAGATCCTTGAGAGTTTTCGCCC
CGAAGAACGTTTTCCAATGATGAGCACTTTTAAAGTTCTGCTATGTGATACACTATTATCCCGTATTGAC
GCCGGGCAAGAGCAACTCGGTCGCCGCATACACTATTCTCAGAATGACTTGGTTGAGTACTCACCAGTCA
CAGAAAAGCATCTTACGGATGGCATGACAGTAAGAGAATTATGCAGTGCTGCCATAACCATGAGTGATAA
CACTGCGGCCAACTTACTTCTGACAACGATCGGAGGACCGAAGGAGCTAACCGCTTTTTTGCACAACATG
GGGGATCATGTAACTCGCCTTGATCGTTGGGAACCGGAGCTGAATGAAGCCATACCAAACGACGAGAGTG
ACACCACGATGCCTGTAGCAATGCCAACAACGTTGCGCAAACTATTAACTGGCGAACTACTTACTCTAGC
TTCCCGGCAACAATTAATAGACTGAATGGAGGCGGATAAAGTTGCAGGACCACTTCTGCGCTCGGCCCTT
CCGGCTGGCTGGTTTATTGCTGATAAATCTGGAGCCGGTGAGCGTGGGTCTCGCGGTATCATTGCAGCAC
TGGGGCCAGATGGTAAGCGCTCCCGTATCGTAGTTATCTACACGACGGGGAGTCAGGCAACTATGGATGA
ACGAAATAGACAGATCGCTGAGATAGGTGCCTCACTGATTAAGCATTGGTAACTGTCAGACCAAGTTTAC
TCATATATACTTTAGATTGATTTAAAACTTCATTTTTAATTTAAAAGGATCTAGGTGAAGATCCTTTTTG
ATAATCTCATGACCAAAATCCCTTAACGTGAGTTTTCGTTCCACTGAGCGTCAGACCCCGTAGAAAAGAT
CAAAGGATCTTCTTGAGATCCTTTTTTTCTGCGCGTAATCTGCTGCTTGCAAACAAAAAAACCACCGCTA
CCAGCGGTGGTTTGTTTGCCGGATCAAGAGCTACCAACTCTTTTTCCGAAGGTAACTGGCTTCAGCAGAG
CGCAGATACCAAATACTGTCCTTCTAGTGTAGCCGTAGTTAGGCCACCACTTCAAGAACTCTGTAGCACC
GCCTACATACCTCGCTCTGCTAATCCTGTTACCAGTGGCTGCTGCCAGTGGCGATAAGTCGTGTCTTACC
GGGTTGGACTCAAGACGATAGTTACCGGATAAGGCGCAGCGGTCGGGCTGAACGGGGGGTTCGTGCACAC
AGCCCAGCTTGGAGCGAACGACCTACACCGAACTGAGATACCTACAGCGTGAGCTATGAGAAAGCGCCAC
GCTTCCCGAAGGGAGAAAGGCGGACAGGTATCCGGTAAGCGGCAGGGTCGGAACAGGAGAGCGCACGAGG
GAGCTTCCAGGGGGAAACGCCTGGTATCTTTATAGTCCTGTCGGGTTTCGCCACCTCTGACTTGAGCGTC
GATTTTTGTGATGCTCGTCAGGGGGGCGGAGCCTATGGAAAAACGCCAGCAACGCGGCCTTTTTACGGTT
CCTGGGCTTTTGCTGGCCTTTTGCTCACATGTTCTTTCCTGCGTTATCCCCTGATTCTGTGGATAACCGT
ATTACCGCCTTTGAGTGAGCTGATACCGCTCGCCGCAGCCGAACGACCGAGCGCAGCGAGTCAGTGAGCG
AGGAAGCGGAAGAGCGCCCAATACGCAAACCGCCTCTCCCCGCGCGTTGGCCGATTCATTAATGCAGATC
TCGATCCCGCGAAATTAATACGACTCACTATAGGGAGACCACAACGGTTTCCCTCTAGATAATTTTGTTT
AACTTTAAGAAGGAGATATACATATGCGGGGTTCTCATCATCATCATCATCATGGTATGGCTAGCATGAC
TGGTGGACAGCAAATGGGTCGGGATCTGTACGACGATGACGATAAGGATCCGGGCCGCATGGTGAGCAAG
GGCGAGGAGCTGTTCACCGGGGTGGTGCCCATCCTGGTCGAGCTGGACGGCGACGTAAACGGCCACAAGT
TCAGCGTGTCCGGCGAGGGCGAGGGCGATGCCACCTACGGCAAGCTGACCCTGAAGTTCATCTGCACCAC
CGGCAAGCTGCCCGTGCCCTGGCCCACCCTCGTGACCACCCTGACCTGGGGCGTGCAGTGCTTCAGCCGC
TACCCCGACCACATGAAGCAGCACGACTTCTTCAAGTCCGCCATGCCCGAAGGCTACGTCCAGGAGCGCA
CCATCTTCTTCAAGGACGACGGCAACTACAAGACCCGCGCCGAGGTGAAGTTCGAGGGCGACACCCTGGT
GAACCGCATCGAGCTGAAGGGCATCGACTTCAAGGAGGACGGCAACATCCTGGGGCACAAGCTGGAGTAC
AACTACATCAGCCACAACGTCTATATCACCGCCGACAAGCAGAAGAACGGCATCAAGGCCAACTTCAAGA
TCCGCCACAACATCGAGGACGGCAGCGTGCAGCTCGCCGACCACTACCAGCAGAACACCCCCATCGGCGA
CGGCCCCGTGCTGCTGCCCGACAACCACTACCTGAGCACCCAGTCCGCCCTGAGCAAAGACCCCAACGAG
AAGCGCGATCACATGGTCCTGCTGGAGTTCGTGACCGCCGCCGGGATCACTGATATCACAAGTTTGTACA
AAAAAGCTGAACGAGCCCAACAATCACCCTATTCAGCAGCGATGGCAGAACAGCGTCACCAGGAGTGGTT
ACGTTTTGTCGACCTGCTTAAGAATGCCTACCAAAACGATCTCCATTTACCGTTGTTAAACCTGATGCTG
ACGCCAGATGAGCGCGAAGCGTTGGGGACTCGCGTGCGTATTGTCGAAGAGCTGTTGCGCGGCGAAATGA
GCCAGCGTGAGTTAAAAAATGAACTCGGCGCAGGCATCGCGACGATTACGCGTGGATCTAACAGCCTGAA
AGCCGCGCCCGTCGAGCTGCGCCAGTGGCTGGAAGAGGTGTTGCTGAAAAGCGATAACCCAGCTTTCTTG
TACAAAGTGGTGATATCGGTGAGCAAGGGCGAGGAGCTGTTCACCGGGGTGGTGCCCATCCTGGTCGAGC
TGGACGGCGACGTAAACGGCCACAAGTTCAGCGTGTCCGGCGAGGGCGAGGGCGATGCCACCTACGGCAA
GCTGACCCTGAAGTTCATCTGCACCACCGGCAAGCTGCCCGTGCCCTGGCCCACCCTCGTGACCACCTTC
GGCTACGGCCTGCAGTGCTTCGCCCGCTACCCCGACCACATGAAGCAGCACGACTTCTTCAAGTCCGCCA
TGCCCGAAGGCTACGTCCAGGAGCGCACCATCTTCTTCAAGGACGACGGCAACTACAAGACCCGCGCCGA
GGTGAAGTTCGAGGGCGACACCCTGGTGAACCGCATCGAGCTGAAGGGCATCGACTTCAAGGAGGACGGC
AACATCCTGGGGCACAAGCTGGAGTACAACTACAACAGCCACAACGTCTATATCATGGCCGACAAGCAGA
AGAACGGCATCAAGGTGAACTTCAAGATCCGCCACAACATCGAGGACGGCAGCGTGCAGCTCGCCGACCA
CTACCAGCAGAACACCCCCATCGGCGACGGCCCCGTGCTGCTGCCCGACAACCACTACCTGAGCTACCAG
TCCGCCCTGAGCAAAGACCCCAACGAGAAGCGCGATCACATGGTCCTGCTGGAGTTCGTGACCGCCGCCG
GGATCACTCTCGGCATGGACGAGCTGTACAAGA
Features (pLannotate 1.2.2; 19 found; start..end, strand, type, name):
      6..329     +  CDS            trpR: TRPR_ECO57 - Experimental evidence at protein level: Swiss-Prot protein existence level 1. This protein is an aporepressor. When complexed with L- tryptophan it binds the operator region of the trp operon (5'- ACTAGT-'3') and prevents the initiation of transcription. The complex also regulates trp repressor biosynthesis by binding to its regulatory region (By similarity). From Escherichia coli O157:H7.
    345..394     +  CDS            SET1 (fragment): solubility-enhancement tag derived from T7 phage gene 10B
    402..449     +  terminator     T7 terminator: transcription terminator for bacteriophage T7 RNA polymerase
    475..541     +  CDS            lacZα (fragment): LacZα fragment of β-galactosidase; lacZ fragment
    546..1001    +  rep_origin     f1 ori (sequence partly withheld): f1 bacteriophage origin of replication; arrow indicates direction of (+) strand synthesis
   1004..1055    -  misc_feature   bom (fragment): basis of mobility region from pBR322
   1082..1186    +  promoter       AmpR promoter: bla
   1187..2047    +  CDS            AmpR: β-lactamase; bla; confers resistance to ampicillin, carbenicillin, and related antibiotics
   2218..2806    +  rep_origin     ori: high-copy-number ColE1/pMB1/pBR322/pUC origin of replication
   2989..3042    +  CDS            lacI (fragment): lac repressor; lacI; The lac repressor binds to the lac operator to inhibit transcription in E. coli. This inhibition can be relieved by adding lactose or isopropyl-β-D-thiogalactopyranoside (IPTG).
   3061..3079    +  promoter       T7 promoter: promoter for bacteriophage T7 RNA polymerase
   3109..3131    +  RBS            RBS: efficient ribosome binding site from bacteriophage T7 gene 10 (Olins and Rangwala, 1989)
   3151..3171    +  CDS            capTEV™ (fragment): composite tag for in vivo biotinylation, TEV protease cleavage, and 6xHis tagging
   3172..3204    +  CDS            T7 tag (gene 10 leader): leader peptide from bacteriophage T7 gene 10 promotes efficient translation in E. coli
   3208..3231    +  CDS            Xpress™ tag: Xpress™ epitope tag, including an enterokinase recognition and cleavage site
   3244..3957    +  CDS            ECFP: ECFP is a basic (constitutively fluorescent) cyan fluorescent protein published in 1996, derived from Aequorea victoria. It has low acid sensitivity.
   3970..4290    +  CDS            trpR: TRPR_ECO57 - Experimental evidence at protein level: Swiss-Prot protein existence level 1. This protein is an aporepressor. When complexed with L- tryptophan it binds the operator region of the trp operon (5'- ACTAGT-'3') and prevents the initiation of transcription. The complex also regulates trp repressor biosynthesis by binding to its regulatory region (By similarity). From Escherichia coli O157:H7.
   4292..4316    -  protein_bind   attB2: mutant version of attB; recombination site for the Gateway® BP reaction BP Clonase™
   4324..5037    +  CDS            EYFP: EYFP is a basic (constitutively fluorescent) green/yellow fluorescent protein published in 1996, derived from Aequorea victoria. It is reported to be a very rapidly-maturing weak dimer with high acid sensitivity.
