[The description below was written by a language model from this plasmid's Addgene catalogue record and pLannotate feature annotations shown in this document.]
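Description:
pTK204 is a bacterial expression plasmid built on the pRSET-B backbone that encodes FLIPW-CTYT, a genetically encoded FRET nanosensor for tryptophan. It is maintained in E. coli at high copy through a ColE1/pUC-type origin and selected with ampicillin via the β-lactamase gene. An f1 origin is also present, allowing single-stranded DNA production. Short annotated fragments of lacZα, lacI, bom and a gene 10B-derived solubility tag appear to be backbone remnants or partial matches rather than functional parts.

The roughly 2.2 kb insert sits between BamHI and HindIII sites and is transcribed from a T7 promoter with the T7 gene 10 ribosome binding site, ending at a T7 terminator, so expression requires a host supplying T7 RNA polymerase. The open reading frame begins with the pRSET N-terminal leader: a His-tag region (annotated only as a partial match), the T7 gene 10 leader and the Xpress epitope with its enterokinase site. This is followed by ECFP, a first copy of the E. coli tryptophan repressor TrpR, a yellow fluorescent protein, and a second TrpR copy. That second copy runs across the numbering origin of the circular map. The yellow protein is annotated as EYFP, but the record identifies it as Venus. The depositor notes that the first TrpR was Gateway-cloned into the FLIP cassette, consistent with the attB2 scar after it, and that the second was inserted at an EcoRI site.

TrpR binds L-tryptophan, and placing two repressor copies in one chain with the cyan donor and yellow acceptor presumably allows ligand binding to alter energy transfer between them. The associated publication used such sensors to monitor tryptophan and its exchange with kynurenine. This bacterial version is suited to producing and purifying the sensor protein.
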