Addgene plasmid #13534: pTK204
Depositing lab: Wolf Frommer. Depositing organization: Carnegie Institution for Science. Publication: Nanosensor detection of an immunoregulatory tryptophan influx/kynurenine efflux cycle. Kaper T, Looger LL, Takanaga H, Platten M, Steinman L, Frommer WB. PLoS Biol. 2007 Oct;5(10):e257. 10.1371/journal.pbio.0050257 PubMed 17896864.
Backbone
  Vector backbone: pRSET-B
  Backbone size w/o insert (bp): 2897
  Vector type: Bacterial Expression
Growth in bacteria
  Bacterial resistance: Ampicillin, 100 μg/mL
  Growth temperature: 37°C
  Growth strain: DH5alpha
  Copy number: High Copy
Gene/Insert
  Gene/Insert name: FLIPW-CTYT (alt names: ECFP-TrpR-Venus-TrpR; TrpR)
  Species: E. coli
  Insert size (bp): 2200
  Tag / fusion protein: See map
  Cloning method: Restriction Enzyme; 5′ cloning site BamHI (not destroyed); 3′ cloning site HindIII (not destroyed)
  Sequencing primers: 5′ N/A
Resource information
  A portion of this plasmid was derived from a plasmid made by: Venus is from Dr. Atsushi Miyawaki.
Terms and licenses: Academic/Nonprofit Terms; Industry Terms: Not Available to Industry
Depositor comments: For more information, see http://carnegiedpb.stanford.edu/research/frommer/nanosensors/index.html 1st TrpR was gateway cloned into FLIP cassette. 2nd TrpR is cloned into EcoRI.
How to cite: pTK204 was a gift from Wolf Frommer (Addgene plasmid # 13534 ; http://n2t.net/addgene:13534 ; RRID:Addgene_13534)
