>Addgene plasmid #13534 | pTK204 | addgene partial sequence | sequence record 19941 | 13534 with T7
CANATTCTNTANAATATTTTGTTTACTTTAAGAAGGAGATATACATATGCGGGGTTCTCATCATCATCAT
CATCATGGTATGGCTAGCATGACTGGTGGACAGCAAATGGGTCGGGATCTGTACGACGATGACGATAAGG
ATCCGGGCCGCATGGTGAGCAAGGGCGAGGAGCTGTTCACCGGGGTGGTGCCCATCCTGGTCGAGCTGGA
CGGCGACGTAAACGGCCACAAGTTCAGCGTGTCCGGCGAGGGCGAGGGCGATGCCACCTACGGCAAGCTG
ACCCTGAAGTTCATCTGCACCACCGGCAAGCTGCCCGTGCCCTGGCCCACCCTCGTGACCACCCTGACCT
GGGGCGTGCAGTGCTTCAGCCGCTACCCCGACCACATGAAGCAGCACGACTTCTTCAAGTCCGCCATGCC
CGAAGGCTACGTCCAGGAGCGCACCATCTTCTTCAAGGACGACGGCAACTACAAGACCCGCGCCGAGGTG
AAGTTCGAGGGCGACACCCTGGTGAACCGCATCGAGCTGAAGGGCATCGACTTCAAGGAGGACGGCAACA
TCCTGGGGCACAAGCTGGAGTACAACTACATCAGCCATCAAANNANNNCGGNNNNNNNNNNNANACGGTC
AGCATTNNNCGCNANTTAGANGACTGATACGACTGATACCACATACACAACACCCTCGCACGCCTGTGTG
CGAACATNTACACATCGCTACAACCACAACCATNTGCTNTGATCACCCCGTCTTTCATTTAAAGTNCACC
TTCCTNGANCCNGGGNTNTTTTTTNTNNAAACCTG
